>Addgene plasmid #230439 | AiP12783 - pAAV-AiE0330h-minBG-FlpO-WPRE3-HGHpA (Alias: CN2783) | addgene full sequence | sequence record 474095 | Addgene NGS Result
CCTGCAGGCAGCTGCGCGCTCGCTCGCTCACTGAGGCCGCCCGGGCGTCGGGCGACCTTTGGTCGCCCGG
CCTCAGTGAGCGAGCGAGCGCGCAGAGAGGGAGTGGCCAACTCCATCACTAGGGGTTCCTGCGGCCGCAC
GCGTTTGTGGAGGCTGACAAGTCTCAATACCTACAGTCGGCAAGCTAGAGACCCAGGAGAACCTATGGTG
TAGTCCAGGCTCATTCCAAAGGCCTAAGAACCAAGCGAGCCAATGATGTAGTTCTAGTGTGAAAACCTGC
AGGCTCTAGACACAGGAAGAAGCCAATGTTTCAGTTAAAGTCCAAGGGCAGGAAACACCAAGGTCCCAGC
TCAAACATAGTGAGACAGAAGGAATTCTCTCTTACTCAGCCTTTTGTTCTATTCAGGCTTTCAACAGATT
GGATGAGGCCCACCCACAATCTGCTTTACCCAGTCTACTGATTTAGATGTTAATCTCATCCAGAAACACC
CTCACAGACACACCTAGAATAATGTTTGACCAAATGTCTGGGCACCCTGTTACCCAGTCAAGTGGATGCA
TAAAATTAAACACCATAAAGACTAAAGCCTGTAGATGAATATCTGGTAACACCTCACAGAGGAGAGACCT
AAAGCTGTGATAACGTCTCTGAAGCCAAGAGAGAAAGGCTAGAAAAAGCAAGATCTGGGATATTTCCTTA
GAATCCTTGCCTGAAGGCCAAGAAGATGAGGAAGTTAATTTTCTCATCCAGAGTGGTGGTATCGAGCTAG
AAAATTGTGAAGATCTTTCTAGTTCTAAAACATCTGTTACCTCCTTACCTTGGGGTTTCAAGACTGGGTG
AGCTCGGGCTGGGCATAAAAGTCAGGGCAGAGCCATCTATTGCTTACATTTGCTTCTGGCGTGGCCACCA
TGGCTCCTAAGAAGAAGAGGAAGGTGATGAGCCAGTTCGACATCCTGTGCAAGACCCCCCCCAAGGTGCT
GGTGCGGCAGTTCGTGGAGAGATTCGAGAGGCCCAGCGGCGAGAAGATCGCCAGCTGTGCCGCCGAGCTG
ACCTACCTGTGCTGGATGATCACCCACAACGGCACCGCCATCAAGAGGGCCACCTTCATGAGCTACAACA
CCATCATCAGCAACAGCCTGAGCTTCGACATCGTGAACAAGAGCCTGCAGTTCAAGTACAAGACCCAGAA
GGCCACCATCCTGGAGGCCAGCCTGAAGAAGCTGATCCCCGCCTGGGAGTTCACCATCATCCCTTACAAC
GGCCAGAAGCACCAGAGCGACATCACCGACATCGTGTCCAGCCTGCAGCTGCAGTTCGAGAGCAGCGAGG
AGGCCGACAAGGGCAACAGCCACAGCAAGAAGATGCTGAAGGCCCTGCTGTCCGAGGGCGAGAGCATCTG
GGAGATCACCGAGAAGATCCTGAACAGCTTCGAGTACACCAGCAGGTTCACCAAGACCAAGACCCTGTAC
CAGTTCCTGTTCCTGGCCACATTCATCAACTGCGGCAGGTTCAGCGACATCAAGAACGTGGACCCCAAGA
GCTTCAAGCTGGTGCAGAACAAGTACCTGGGCGTGATCATTCAGTGCCTGGTGACCGAGACCAAGACAAG
CGTGTCCAGGCACATCTACTTTTTCAGCGCCAGAGGCAGGATCGACCCCCTGGTGTACCTGGACGAGTTC
CTGAGGAACAGCGAGCCCGTGCTGAAGAGAGTGAACAGGACCGGCAACAGCAGCAGCAACAAGCAGGAGT
ACCAGCTGCTGAAGGACAACCTGGTGCGCAGCTACAACAAGGCCCTGAAGAAGAACGCCCCCTACCCCAT
CTTCGCTATCAAGAACGGCCCTAAGAGCCACATCGGCAGGCACCTGATGACCAGCTTTCTGAGCATGAAG
GGCCTGACCGAGCTGACAAACGTGGTGGGCAACTGGAGCGACAAGAGGGCCTCCGCCGTGGCCAGGACCA
CCTACACCCACCAGATCACCGCCATCCCCGACCACTACTTCGCCCTGGTGTCCAGGTACTACGCCTACGA
CCCCATCAGCAAGGAGATGATCGCCCTGAAGGACGAGACCAACCCCATCGAGGAGTGGCAGCACATCGAG
CAGCTGAAGGGCAGCGCCGAGGGCAGCATCAGATACCCCGCCTGGAACGGCATCATCAGCCAGGAGGTGC
TGGACTACCTGAGCAGCTACATCAACAGGCGGATCTGAGAATTCGATATCAAGCTTATCGATAATCAACC
TCTGGATTACAAAATTTGTGAAAGATTGACTGGTATTCTTAACTATGTTGCTCCTTTTACGCTATGTGGA
TACGCTGCTTTAATGCCTTTGTATCATGCTATTGCTTCCCGTATGGCTTTCATTTTCTCCTCCTTGTATA
AATCCTGGTTGCTGTCTCTTTATGAGGAGTTGTGGCCCGTTGTCAGGCAACGTGGCGTGGTGTGCACTGT
GTTTGCTGACGCAACCCCCACTGGTTGGGGCATTGCCACCACCTGTCAGCTCCTTTCCGGGACTTTCGCT
TTCCCCCTCCCTATTGCCACGGCGGAACTCATCGCCGCCTGCCTTGCCCGCTGCTGGACAGGGGCTCGGC
TGTTGGGCACTGACAATTCCGTGGTGTTGTCGGGGAAATCATCGTCCTTTCCTTGGCTGCTCGCCTATGT
TGCCACCTGGATTCTGCGCGGGACGTCCTTCTGCTACGTCCCTTCGGCCCTCAATCCAGCGGACCTTCCT
TCCCGCGGCCTGCTGCCGGCTCTGCGGCCTCTTCCGCGTCTTCGCCTTCGCCCTCAGACGAGTCGGATCT
CCCTTTGGGCCGCCTCCCCGCATCGATACCGAGCGCTGCTCGAGAGATCTACGGGTGGCATCCCTGTGAC
CCCTCCCCAGTGCCTCTCCTGGCCCTGGAAGTTGCCACTCCAGTGCCCACCAGCCTTGTCCTAATAAAAT
TAAGTTGCATCATTTTGTCTGACTAGGTGTCCTTCTATAATATTATGGGGTGGAGGGGGGTGGTATGGAG
CAAGGGGCAAGTTGGGAAGACAACCTGTAGGGCCTGCGGGGTCTATTGGGAACCAAGCTGGAGTGCAGTG
GCACAATCTTGGCTCACTGCAATCTCCGCCTCCTGGGTTCAAGCGATTCTCCTGCCTCAGCCTCCCGAGT
TGTTGGGATTCCAGGCATGCATGACCAGGCTCAGCTAATTTTTGTTTTTTTGGTAGAGACGGGGTTTCAC
CATATTGGCCAGGCTGGTCTCCAACTCCTAATCTCAGGTGATCTACCCACCTTGGCCTCCCAAATTGCTG
GGATTACAGGCGTGAACCACTGCTCCCTTCCCTGTCCTTCTGATTTTGTAGGTAACCACGTGCGGACCGA
GCGGCCGCAGGAACCCCTAGTGATGGAGTTGGCCACTCCCTCTCTGCGCGCTCGCTCGCTCACTGAGGCC
GGGCGACCAAAGGTCGCCCGACGCCCGGGCTTTGCCCGGGCGGCCTCAGTGAGCGAGCGAGCGCGCAGCT
GCCTGCAGGGGCGCCTGATGCGGTATTTTCTCCTTACGCATCTGTGCGGTATTTCACACCGCATA
[95 nt withheld, positions 3566-3660]
T
[46 nt withheld, positions 3662-3707]
C
[141 nt withheld, positions 3709-3849]
CCTTTGACGTTGGAGTCCACGTTCTTT
[37 nt withheld, positions 3877-3913]
ACTCTATCTCGGGCTATTCTTTTGATTTATAAGGGATTTTGCCGATTTCGGTCTATTGGTTAAAAAATGA
GCTGATTTAACAAAAATTTAACGCGAATTTTAACAAAATATTAACGTTTACAATTTTATGGTGCACTCTC
AGTACAATCTGCTCTGATGCCGCATAGTTAAGCCAGCCCCGACACCCGCCAACACCCGCTGACGCGCCCT
GACGGGCTTGTCTGCTCCCGGCATCCGCTTACAGACAAGCTGTGACCGTCTCCGGGAGCTGCATGTGTCA
GAGGTTTTCACCGTCATCACCGAAACGCGCGAGACGAAAGGGCCTCGTGATACGCCTATTTTTATAGGTT
AATGTCATGATAATAATGGTTTCTTAGACGTCAGGTGGCACTTTTCGGGGAAATGTGCGCGGAACCCCTA
TTTGTTTATTTTTCTAAATACATTCAAATATGTATCCGCTCATGAGACAATAACCCTGATAAATGCTTCA
ATAATATTGAAAAAGGAAGAGTATGAGTATTCAACATTTCCGTGTCGCCCTTATTCCCTTTTTTGCGGCA
TTTTGCCTTCCTGTTTTTGCTCACCCAGAAACGCTGGTGAAAGTAAAAGATGCTGAAGATCAGTTGGGTG
CACGAGTGGGTTACATCGAACTGGATCTCAACAGCGGTAAGATCCTTGAGAGTTTTCGCCCCGAAGAACG
TTTTCCAATGATGAGCACTTTTAAAGTTCTGCTATGTGGCGCGGTATTATCCCGTATTGACGCCGGGCAA
GAGCAACTCGGTCGCCGCATACACTATTCTCAGAATGACTTGGTTGAGTACTCACCAGTCACAGAAAAGC
ATCTTACGGATGGCATGACAGTAAGAGAATTATGCAGTGCTGCCATAACCATGAGTGATAACACTGCGGC
CAACTTACTTCTGACAACGATCGGAGGACCGAAGGAGCTAACCGCTTTTTTGCACAACATGGGGGATCAT
GTAACTCGCCTTGATCGTTGGGAACCGGAGCTGAATGAAGCCATACCAAACGACGAGCGTGACACCACGA
TGCCTGTAGCAATGGCAACAACGTTGCGCAAACTATTAACTGGCGAACTACTTACTCTAGCTTCCCGGCA
ACAATTAATAGACTGGATGGAGGCGGATAAAGTTGCAGGACCACTTCTGCGCTCGGCCCTTCCGGCTGGC
TGGTTTATTGCTGATAAATCTGGAGCCGGTGAGCGTGGGTCTCGCGGTATCATTGCAGCACTGGGGCCAG
ATGGTAAGCCCTCCCGTATCGTAGTTATCTACACGACGGGGAGTCAGGCAACTATGGATGAACGAAATAG
ACAGATCGCTGAGATAGGTGCCTCACTGATTAAGCATTGGTAACTGTCAGACCAAGTTTACTCATATATA
CTTTAGATTGATTTAAAACTTCATTTTTAATTTAAAAGGATCTAGGTGAAGATCCTTTTTGATAATCTCA
TGACCAAAATCCCTTAACGTGAGTTTTCGTTCCACTGAGCGTCAGACCCCGTAGAAAAGATCAAAGGATC
TTCTTGAGATCCTTTTTTTCTGCGCGTAATCTGCTGCTTGCAAACAAAAAAACCACCGCTACCAGCGGTG
GTTTGTTTGCCGGATCAAGAGCTACCAACTCTTTTTCCGAAGGTAACTGGCTTCAGCAGAGCGCAGATAC
CAAATACTGTTCTTCTAGTGTAGCCGTAGTTAGGCCACCACTTCAAGAACTCTGTAGCACCGCCTACATA
CCTCGCTCTGCTAATCCTGTTACCAGTGGCTGCTGCCAGTGGCGATAAGTCGTGTCTTACCGGGTTGGAC
TCAAGACGATAGTTACCGGATAAGGCGCAGCGGTCGGGCTGAACGGGGGGTTCGTGCACACAGCCCAGCT
TGGAGCGAACGACCTACACCGAACTGAGATACCTACAGCGTGAGCTATGAGAAAGCGCCACGCTTCCCGA
AGGGAGAAAGGCGGACAGGTATCCGGTAAGCGGCAGGGTCGGAACAGGAGAGCGCACGAGGGAGCTTCCA
GGGGGAAACGCCTGGTATCTTTATAGTCCTGTCGGGTTTCGCCACCTCTGACTTGAGCGTCGATTTTTGT
GATGCTCGTCAGGGGGGCGGAGCCTATGGAAAAACGCCAGCAACGCGGCCTTTTTACGGTTCCTGGCCTT
TTGCTGGCCTTTTGCTCACATGT
Features (pLannotate 1.2.2; 14 found; start..end, strand, type, name):
     12..39      +  repeat_region  AAV2 ITR (fragment): inverted terminal repeat of adeno-associated virus serotype 2 inverted
     68..95      +  repeat_region  AAV2 ITR (fragment): inverted terminal repeat of adeno-associated virus serotype 2 inverted
    910..2208    +  CDS            FLPo: nuclear-targeted site-specific recombinase FLPo is a mouse codon-optimized fusion between the SV40 nuclear localization signal and a thermostable version of the Saccharomyces cerevisiae site-specific recombinase FLP. Recombination occurs at FRT sequences.
   2209..2233    +  misc_feature   MCS (fragment): pBluescript multiple cloning site
   2233..2821    +  misc_feature   WPRE: woodchuck hepatitis virus posttranscriptional regulatory element
   2853..3329    +  polyA_signal   hGH poly(A) signal: human growth hormone polyadenylation signal
   3369..3509    +  repeat_region  AAV2 ITR: inverted terminal repeat of adeno-associated virus serotype 2 inverted
   3514..3565    -  misc_feature   bom (fragment): basis of mobility region from pBR322
   3584..4039    +  rep_origin     f1 ori (sequence partly withheld): f1 bacteriophage origin of replication; arrow indicates direction of (+) strand synthesis
   4040..4089    -  misc_feature   bom (fragment): basis of mobility region from pBR322
   4191..4226    -  CDS            rop (fragment): Rop protein, which maintains plasmids at low copy number; rop
   4321..4425    +  promoter       AmpR promoter: bla
   4426..5286    +  CDS            AmpR: β-lactamase; bla; confers resistance to ampicillin, carbenicillin, and related antibiotics
   5457..6045    +  rep_origin     ori: high-copy-number ColE1/pMB1/pBR322/pUC origin of replication
