[The description below was written by a language model from this plasmid's Addgene catalogue record and pLannotate feature annotations shown in this document.]
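Description:
AiP12783 - pAAV-AiE0330h-minBG-FlpO-WPRE3-HGHpA (alias CN2783) is an AAV transfer plasmid built on a pAAV2 backbone and used to package recombinant adeno-associated virus for delivery to brain cells. In bacteria it replicates from a high-copy ColE1/pUC-type origin and is selected with ampicillin through the β-lactamase gene and its native promoter. An f1 phage origin and small remnants of pBR322 bom and rop sequences also sit in the backbone. The sequenced plasmid is 6,106 nt. One AAV2 inverted terminal repeat is annotated in full downstream of the cassette, while the upstream repeat is detected only as two short fragments. This may reflect how difficult these hairpin-forming repeats are to sequence and annotate, and it fits with the recombination-deficient growth strain listed in the record.

Between the ITRs, the AiE0330h enhancer is paired with the minimal beta-globin promoter (minBG). A minimal promoter of this kind has little activity on its own, so the enhancer is what determines which cells express the transgene. Neither element is annotated in the feature table, but the unannotated stretch upstream of the coding sequence is where they would be expected. The payload is FlpO, a mouse codon-optimized, thermostable, nuclear-targeted Flp recombinase that acts at FRT sites. It is followed by a WPRE element to boost transcript stability and expression, and then by the human growth hormone polyadenylation signal. The name specifies the shortened WPRE3 variant, whereas the annotation reports a 589-nt WPRE match. The record describes AiE0330h only as an enhancer designed to drive expression in specific brain cell populations and does not name the target cell type. A typical use would be enhancer-restricted Flp delivery to switch on Flp-dependent reporters or effectors in viral or transgenic systems.
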