Addgene plasmid #230439: AiP12783 - pAAV-AiE0330h-minBG-FlpO-WPRE3-HGHpA (Alias: CN2783)
Purpose: AiE0330h is an enhancer sequence, designed to drive AAV-mediated transgene expression in specific populations of brain cells
Depositing lab: Allen Institute for Brain Science & Jonathan Ting. Depositing organization: Allen Institute. Publication: A suite of enhancer AAVs and transgenic mouse lines for genetic access to cortical cell types. Ben-Simon Y, Hooper M, Narayan S, Daigle TL, Dwivedi D, Way SW, Oster A, Stafford DA, Mich JK, Taormina MJ, Martinez RA, Opitz-Araya X, Roth JR, Alexander JR, Allen S, Amster A, Arbuckle J, Ayala A, Baker PM, Bakken TE, Barcelli T, Barta S, Bendrick J, Bertagnolli D, Bielstein C, Bishwakarma P, Bowlus J, Boyer G, Brouner K, Casian B, Casper T, Chakka AB, Chakrabarty R, Chance RK, Chavan S, Clark M, Colbert K, Collman F, Daniel S, Departee M, DiValentin P, Donadio N, Dotson N, Egdorf T, Fliss T, Gabitto M, Garcia J, Gary A, Gasperini M, Gloe J, Goldy J, Gore BB, Graybuck L, Greisman N, Haeseleer F, Halterman C, Haradon Z, Hastings SD, Helback O, Ho W, Hockemeyer D, Huang C, Huff S, Hunker A, Johansen N, Jones D, Juneau Z, Kalmbach B, Kannan M, Khem S, Kussick E, Kutsal R, Larsen R, Lee C, Lee AY, Leibly M, Lenz GH, Li S, Liang E, Lusk N, Madigan Z, Malloy J, Malone J, McCue R, Melchor J, Mollenkopf T, Moosman S, Morin E, Newman D, Ng L, Ngo K, Omstead V, Otto S, Oyama A, Pena N, Pham T, Phillips E, Pom CA, Potekhina L, Ransford S, Ray PL, Rette D, Reynoldson C, Rimorin C, Rocha D, Ruiz A, Sanchez REA, Sawyer L, Sedeno-Cortes A, Sevigny JP, Shapovalova N, Shepard N, Shulga L, Sigler AR, Siverts L, Soliman S, Somasundaram S, Staats B, Stewart K, Szelenyi E, Tieu M, Trader C, Tran A, van Velthoven CTJ, Walker M, Wang Y, Weed N, Wirthlin M, Wood T, Wynalda B, Yao Z, Zhou T, Ariza J, Dee N, Reding M, Ronellenfitch K, Mufti S, Sunkin SM, Smith KA, Esposito L, Waters J, Thyagarajan B, Yao S, Lein ES, Zeng H, Levi BP, Ngai J, Ting JT, Tasic B. Cell. 2025 May 16:S0092-8674(25)00513-6. doi: 10.1016/j.cell.2025.05.002. PubMed 40403729.
Backbone
  Vector backbone: pAAV2
  Vector type: AAV
Growth in bacteria
  Bacterial resistance: Ampicillin, 100 μg/mL
  Growth temperature: 37°C
  Growth strain: NEB Stable
  Copy number: High Copy
Gene/Insert
  Gene/Insert name: FlpO
  Species: Synthetic
  Promoter: minBG
  Cloning method: Gibson Cloning
Terms and licenses: Academic/Nonprofit Terms; Industry Terms: Not Available to Industry
How to cite: AiP12783 - pAAV-AiE0330h-minBG-FlpO-WPRE3-HGHpA (Alias: CN2783) was a gift from Allen Institute for Brain Science & Jonathan Ting (Addgene plasmid # 230439 ; http://n2t.net/addgene:230439 ; RRID:Addgene_230439)
